Addgene plasmid #225472: pcDNA3puro-mGFP-ROCK2
Purpose: Express mEGFP-fusion protein of ROCK2
Depositing lab: Christine Mayr. Depositing organization: Memorial Sloan-Kettering Cancer Center. Publication: The FXR1 network acts as signaling scaffold for actomyosin remodeling. Chen X, Fansler MM, Janjoš U, Ule J, Mayr C. Cell. 5 August 2024. doi: 10.1016/j.cell.2024.07.015. PubMed 37961296.
Backbone
  Vector backbone: pcDNA3-puro
  Backbone manufacturer: Mayr Lab
  Vector type: Mammalian Expression
Growth in bacteria
  Bacterial resistance: Ampicillin, 100 μg/mL
  Growth temperature: 37°C
  Growth strain: DH5alpha
  Copy number: High Copy
Gene/Insert
  Gene/Insert name: ROCK2
  Species: H. sapiens (human)
  Entrez Gene: ROCK2 (a.k.a. ROCK-II)
  Promoter: CMV
  Tag / fusion protein: mEGFP (N terminal on insert)
  Cloning method: Gibson Cloning
Terms and licenses: Academic/Nonprofit Terms; Industry Terms: Not Available to Industry
Depositor comments: Please visit https://doi.org/10.1101/2023.11.05.565677 for bioRxiv preprint.
How to cite: pcDNA3puro-mGFP-ROCK2 was a gift from Christine Mayr (Addgene plasmid # 225472 ; http://n2t.net/addgene:225472 ; RRID:Addgene_225472)
