[The description below was written by a language model from this plasmid's Addgene catalogue record and pLannotate feature annotations shown in this document.]
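Description:
pcDNA3puro-mGFP-ROCK2 is a mammalian expression plasmid of about 10 kb, built on a pcDNA3-puro backbone, that drives production of human ROCK2 fused at its N terminus to monomeric EGFP. It is maintained in E. coli through a high-copy ColE1/pUC-type origin and an ampicillin resistance gene (β-lactamase) with its own promoter. An f1 origin is also present, as are remnants of a lac promoter/operator region carried over from the backbone. For selection in mammalian cells, an SV40 enhancer/early promoter drives the puromycin N-acetyltransferase gene, followed by an SV40 polyadenylation signal. A short fragment annotated as a bleomycin-resistance gene between these elements, and a brief match to an HIV-1 LTR just downstream of the CMV promoter, appear to be residual or incidental sequences rather than functional parts.

The expression cassette consists of the human cytomegalovirus immediate-early enhancer and promoter, a T7 promoter, the mEGFP coding sequence joined directly to the ROCK2 open reading frame, and a bovine growth hormone polyadenylation signal. The insert was assembled by Gibson cloning. ROCK2 is a Rho-associated protein kinase that regulates the actin cytoskeleton, including stress fiber and focal adhesion formation, contraction and cell motility, through phosphorylation of numerous substrates. The fluorescent tag allows the fusion protein to be detected or visualised in transfected cells, and puromycin selection allows enrichment or stable line generation. The stated purpose is simply to express the mEGFP-ROCK2 fusion, and the plasmid was deposited in connection with work on a signaling scaffold for actomyosin remodeling.
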