Features (pLannotate 1.2.2; 21 found; start..end, strand, type, name):
    223..381     +  CDS            ble (fragment): BLE_KLEPN - Experimental evidence at protein level: Swiss-Prot protein existence level 1. Binding protein with a strong affinity to the bleomycin family of antibiotics. Binds to CL990; an antimitotic-antibiotic compound. From Klebsiella pneumoniae.
    376..497     +  polyA_signal   SV40 poly(A) signal: SV40 polyadenylation signal
    570..586     -  protein_bind   lac operator: The lac repressor binds to the lac operator to inhibit transcription in E. coli. This inhibition can be relieved by adding lactose or isopropyl-β-D-thiogalactopyranoside (IPTG). lac repressor encoded by lacI
    594..624     -  promoter       lac promoter: promoter for the E. coli lac operon
    639..660     -  protein_bind   CAP binding site: CAP binding activates transcription in the presence of cAMP. E. coli catabolite activator protein
    673..765     -  CDS            lacI (fragment): lac repressor; lacI; The lac repressor binds to the lac operator to inhibit transcription in E. coli. This inhibition can be relieved by adding lactose or isopropyl-β-D-thiogalactopyranoside (IPTG).
    948..1536    -  rep_origin     ori: high-copy-number ColE1/pMB1/pBR322/pUC origin of replication
   1707..2567    -  CDS            AmpR: β-lactamase; bla; confers resistance to ampicillin, carbenicillin, and related antibiotics
   2568..2672    -  promoter       AmpR promoter: bla
   2731..2783    -  misc_feature   bom (fragment): basis of mobility region from pBR322
   2938..3317    +  enhancer       CMV enhancer: human cytomegalovirus immediate early enhancer
   3318..3521    +  promoter       CMV promoter: human cytomegalovirus (CMV) immediate early promoter
   3517..3550    +  LTR            5' LTR (truncated) (fragment): truncated 5' long terminal repeat (LTR) from HIV-1
   3566..3584    +  promoter       T7 promoter: promoter for bacteriophage T7 RNA polymerase
   3608..4324    +  CDS            mEGFP: mEGFP is a basic (constitutively fluorescent) green fluorescent protein published in 2002, derived from Aequorea victoria. It has moderate acid sensitivity.
   4325..8488    +  CDS            ROCK2: ROCK2_HUMAN - Also known as KIAA0619. Experimental evidence at protein level: Swiss-Prot protein existence level 1. Protein kinase which is a key regulator of actin cytoskeleton and cell polarity. Involved in regulation of smooth muscle contraction, actin cytoskeleton organization, stress fiber and focal adhesion formation, neurite retraction, cell adhesion and motility via phosphorylation of ADD1, BRCA2, CNN1, EZR, DPYSL2, EP300, MSN, MYL9/MLC2, NPM1, RDX, PPP1R12A and VIM. Phosphorylates SORL1 and IRF4. Acts as a negative regulator of VEGF-induced angiogenic endothelial cell activation. Posi
   8535..8759    +  polyA_signal   bGH poly(A) signal: bovine growth hormone polyadenylation signal
   8763..8784    +  promoter       SV40 promoter (fragment): SV40 enhancer and early promoter
   8805..9233    +  rep_origin     f1 ori (sequence partly withheld): f1 bacteriophage origin of replication; arrow indicates direction of (+) strand synthesis
   9247..9576    +  promoter       SV40 promoter: SV40 enhancer and early promoter
   9589..202     +  CDS            PuroR (across the origin): puromycin N-acetyltransferase; pac from Streptomyces alboniger; confers resistance to puromycin
>Addgene plasmid #225472 | pcDNA3puro-mGFP-ROCK2 | addgene full sequence | sequence record 448247 | Addgene NGS Result
CCACCAGGGCAAGGGTCTGGGCAGCGCCGTCGTGCTCCCCGGAGTGGAGGCGGCCGAGCGCGCCGGGGTG
CCCGCCTTCCTGGAGACCTCCGCGCCCCGCAACCTCCCCTTCTACGAGCGGCTCGGCTTCACCGTCACCG
CCGACGTCGAGGTGCCCGAAGGACCGCGCACCTGGTGCATGACCCGCAAGCCCGGTGCCTGAGCGGGACT
CTGGGGTTCGAAATGACCGACCAAGCGACGCCCAACCTGCCATCACGAGATTTCGATTCCACCGCCGCCT
TCTATGAAAGGTTGGGCTTCGGAATCGTTTTCCGGGACGCCGGCTGGATGATCCTCCAGCGCGGGGATCT
CATGCTGGAGTTCTTCGCCCACCCCAACTTGTTTATTGCAGCTTATAATGGTTACAAATAAAGCAATAGC
ATCACAAATTTCACAAATAAAGCATTTTTTTCACTGCATTCTAGTTGTGGTTTGTCCAAACTCATCAATG
TATCTTATCATGTCTGTATACCGTCGACCTCTAGCTAGAGCTTGGCGTAATCATGGTCATAGCTGTTTCC
TGTGTGAAATTGTTATCCGCTCACAATTCCACACAACATACGAGCCGGAAGCATAAAGTGTAAAGCCTGG
GGTGCCTAATGAGTGAGCTAACTCACATTAATTGCGTTGCGCTCACTGCCCGCTTTCCAGTCGGGAAACC
TGTCGTGCCAGCTGCATTAATGAATCGGCCAACGCGCGGGGAGAGGCGGTTTGCGTATTGGGCGCTCTTC
CGCTTCCTCGCTCACTGACTCGCTGCGCTCGGTCGTTCGGCTGCGGCGAGCGGTATCAGCTCACTCAAAG
GCGGTAATACGGTTATCCACAGAATCAGGGGATAACGCAGGAAAGAACATGTGAGCAAAAGGCCAGCAAA
AGGCCAGGAACCGTAAAAAGGCCGCGTTGCTGGCGTTTTTCCATAGGCTCCGCCCCCCTGACGAGCATCA
CAAAAATCGACGCTCAAGTCAGAGGTGGCGAAACCCGACAGGACTATAAAGATACCAGGCGTTTCCCCCT
GGAAGCTCCCTCGTGCGCTCTCCTGTTCCGACCCTGCCGCTTACCGGATACCTGTCCGCCTTTCTCCCTT
CGGGAAGCGTGGCGCTTTCTCATAGCTCACGCTGTAGGTATCTCAGTTCGGTGTAGGTCGTTCGCTCCAA
GCTGGGCTGTGTGCACGAACCCCCCGTTCAGCCCGACCGCTGCGCCTTATCCGGTAACTATCGTCTTGAG
TCCAACCCGGTAAGACACGACTTATCGCCACTGGCAGCAGCCACTGGTAACAGGATTAGCAGAGCGAGGT
ATGTAGGCGGTGCTACAGAGTTCTTGAAGTGGTGGCCTAACTACGGCTACACTAGAAGAACAGTATTTGG
TATCTGCGCTCTGCTGAAGCCAGTTACCTTCGGAAAAAGAGTTGGTAGCTCTTGATCCGGCAAACAAACC
ACCGCTGGTAGCGGTGGTTTTTTTGTTTGCAAGCAGCAGATTACGCGCAGAAAAAAAGGATCTCAAGAAG
ATCCTTTGATCTTTTCTACGGGGTCTGACGCTCAGTGGAACGAAAACTCACGTTAAGGGATTTTGGTCAT
GAGATTATCAAAAAGGATCTTCACCTAGATCCTTTTAAATTAAAAATGAAGTTTTAAATCAATCTAAAGT
ATATATGAGTAAACTTGGTCTGACAGTTACCAATGCTTAATCAGTGAGGCACCTATCTCAGCGATCTGTC
TATTTCGTTCATCCATAGTTGCCTGACTCCCCGTCGTGTAGATAACTACGATACGGGAGGGCTTACCATC
TGGCCCCAGTGCTGCAATGATACCGCGAGACCCACGCTCACCGGCTCCAGATTTATCAGCAATAAACCAG
CCAGCCGGAAGGGCCGAGCGCAGAAGTGGTCCTGCAACTTTATCCGCCTCCATCCAGTCTATTAATTGTT
GCCGGGAAGCTAGAGTAAGTAGTTCGCCAGTTAATAGTTTGCGCAACGTTGTTGCCATTGCTACAGGCAT
CGTGGTGTCACGCTCGTCGTTTGGTATGGCTTCATTCAGCTCCGGTTCCCAACGATCAAGGCGAGTTACA
TGATCCCCCATGTTGTGCAAAAAAGCGGTTAGCTCCTTCGGTCCTCCGATCGTTGTCAGAAGTAAGTTGG
CCGCAGTGTTATCACTCATGGTTATGGCAGCACTGCATAATTCTCTTACTGTCATGCCATCCGTAAGATG
CTTTTCTGTGACTGGTGAGTACTCAACCAAGTCATTCTGAGAATAGTGTATGCGGCGACCGAGTTGCTCT
TGCCCGGCGTCAATACGGGATAATACCGCGCCACATAGCAGAACTTTAAAAGTGCTCATCATTGGAAAAC
GTTCTTCGGGGCGAAAACTCTCAAGGATCTTACCGCTGTTGAGATCCAGTTCGATGTAACCCACTCGTGC
ACCCAACTGATCTTCAGCATCTTTTACTTTCACCAGCGTTTCTGGGTGAGCAAAAACAGGAAGGCAAAAT
GCCGCAAAAAAGGGAATAAGGGCGACACGGAAATGTTGAATACTCATACTCTTCCTTTTTCAATATTATT
GAAGCATTTATCAGGGTTATTGTCTCATGAGCGGATACATATTTGAATGTATTTAGAAAAATAAACAAAT
AGGGGTTCCGCGCACATTTCCCCGAAAAGTGCCACCTGACGTCGACGGATCGGGAGATCTCCCGATCCCC
TATGGTGCACTCTCAGTACAATCTGCTCTGATGCCGCATAGTTAAGCCAGTATCTGCTCCCTGCTTGTGT
GTTGGAGGTCGCTGAGTAGTGCGCGAGCAAAATTTAAGCTACAACAAGGCAAGGCTTGACCGACAATTGC
ATGAAGAATCTGCTTAGGGTTAGGCGTTTTGCGCTGCTTCGCGATGTACGGGCCAGATATACGCGTTGAC
ATTGATTATTGACTAGTTATTAATAGTAATCAATTACGGGGTCATTAGTTCATAGCCCATATATGGAGTT
CCGCGTTACATAACTTACGGTAAATGGCCCGCCTGGCTGACCGCCCAACGACCCCCGCCCATTGACGTCA
ATAATGACGTATGTTCCCATAGTAACGCCAATAGGGACTTTCCATTGACGTCAATGGGTGGAGTATTTAC
GGTAAACTGCCCACTTGGCAGTACATCAAGTGTATCATATGCCAAGTACGCCCCCTATTGACGTCAATGA
CGGTAAATGGCCCGCCTGGCATTATGCCCAGTACATGACCTTATGGGACTTTCCTACTTGGCAGTACATC
TACGTATTAGTCATCGCTATTACCATGGTGATGCGGTTTTGGCAGTACATCAATGGGCGTGGATAGCGGT
TTGACTCACGGGGATTTCCAAGTCTCCACCCCATTGACGTCAATGGGAGTTTGTTTTGGCACCAAAATCA
ACGGGACTTTCCAAAATGTCGTAACAACTCCGCCCCATTGACGCAAATGGGCGGTAGGCGTGTACGGTGG
GAGGTCTATATAAGCAGAGCTCTCTGGCTAACTAGAGAACCCACTGCTTACTGGCTTATCGAAATTAATA
CGACTCACTATAGGGAGACCCAAGCTGGCTAGCAACCATGGTGAGCAAGGGCGAGGAGCTGTTCACCGGG
GTGGTGCCCATCCTGGTCGAGCTGGACGGCGACGTAAACGGCCACAAGTTCAGCGTGTCCGGCGAGGGCG
AGGGCGATGCCACCTACGGCAAGCTGACCCTGAAGTTCATCTGCACCACCGGCAAGCTGCCCGTGCCCTG
GCCCACCCTCGTGACCACCCTGACCTACGGCGTGCAGTGCTTCAGCCGCTACCCCGACCACATGAAGCAG
CACGACTTCTTCAAGTCCGCCATGCCCGAAGGCTACGTCCAGGAGCGCACCATCTTCTTCAAGGACGACG
GCAACTACAAGACCCGCGCCGAGGTGAAGTTCGAGGGCGACACCCTGGTGAACCGCATCGAGCTGAAGGG
CATCGACTTCAAGGAGGACGGCAACATCCTGGGGCACAAGCTGGAGTACAACTACAACAGCCACAACGTC
TATATCATGGCCGACAAGCAGAAGAACGGCATCAAGGTGAACTTCAAGATCCGCCACAACATCGAGGACG
GCAGCGTGCAGCTCGCCGACCACTACCAGCAGAACACCCCCATCGGCGACGGCCCCGTGCTGCTGCCCGA
CAACCACTACCTGAGCACCCAGTCCAAGCTGAGCAAAGACCCCAACGAGAAGCGCGATCACATGGTCCTG
CTGGAGTTCGTGACCGCCGCCGGGATCACTCTCGGCATGGACGAGCTGTACAAGATGAGCCGGCCCCCGC
CGACGGGGAAAATGCCCGGCGCCCCCGAGACCGCGCCGGGGGACGGGGCAGGCGCGAGCCGCCAGAGGAA
GCTGGAGGCGCTGATCCGAGACCCTCGCTCCCCCATCAACGTGGAGAGCTTGCTGGATGGCTTAAATTCC
TTGGTCCTTGATTTAGATTTTCCTGCTTTGAGGAAAAACAAGAACATAGATAATTTCTTAAATAGATATG
AGAAAATTGTGAAAAAAATCAGAGGTCTACAGATGAAGGCAGAAGACTATGATGTTGTAAAAGTTATTGG
AAGAGGTGCTTTTGGTGAAGTGCAGTTGGTTCGTCACAAGGCATCGCAGAAGGTTTATGCTATGAAGCTT
CTTAGTAAGTTTGAAATGATAAAAAGATCAGATTCTGCCTTTTTTTGGGAAGAAAGAGATATTATGGCCT
TTGCCAATAGCCCCTGGGTGGTTCAGCTTTTTTATGCCTTTCAAGATGATAGGTATCTGTACATGGTAAT
GGAGTACATGCCTGGTGGAGACCTTGTAAACCTTATGAGTAATTATGATGTGCCTGAAAAATGGGCCAAA
TTTTACACTGCTGAAGTTGTTCTTGCTCTGGATGCAATACACTCCATGGGTTTAATACACAGAGATGTGA
AGCCTGACAACATGCTCTTGGATAAACATGGACATCTAAAATTAGCAGATTTTGGCACGTGTATGAAGAT
GGATGAAACAGGCATGGTACATTGTGATACAGCAGTTGGAACACCGGATTATATATCACCTGAGGTTCTG
AAATCACAAGGGGGTGATGGTTTCTATGGGCGAGAATGTGATTGGTGGTCTGTAGGTGTTTTCCTTTATG
AGATGCTAGTGGGGGATACTCCATTTTATGCGGATTCACTTGTAGGAACATATAGCAAAATTATGGATCA
TAAGAATTCACTGTGTTTCCCTGAAGATGCAGAAATTTCCAAACATGCAAAGAATCTCATCTGTGCTTTC
TTAACAGATAGGGAGGTACGACTTGGGAGAAATGGGGTGGAAGAAATCAGACAGCATCCTTTCTTTAAGA
ATGATCAGTGGCATTGGGATAACATAAGAGAAACGGCAGCTCCTGTAGTACCTGAACTCAGCAGTGACAT
AGACAGCAGCAATTTCGATGACATTGAAGATGACAAAGGAGATGTAGAAACCTTCCCAATTCCTAAAGCT
TTTGTTGGAAATCAGCTGCCTTTCATCGGATTTACCTACTATAGAGAAAATTTATTATTAAGTGACTCTC
CATCTTGTAGAGAAACTGATTCCATACAATCAAGGAAAAATGAAGAAAGTCAAGAGATTCAGAAAAAACT
GTATACATTAGAAGAACATCTTAGCAATGAGATGCAAGCCAAAGAGGAACTGGAACAGAAGTGCAAATCT
GTTAATACTCGCCTAGAAAAAACAGCAAAGGAGCTAGAAGAGGAGATTACCTTACGGAAAAGTGTGGAAT
CAGCATTAAGACAGTTAGAAAGAGAAAAGGCGCTTCTTCAGCACAAAAATGCAGAATATCAGAGGAAAGC
TGATCATGAAGCAGACAAAAAACGAAATTTGGAAAATGATGTTAACAGCTTAAAAGATCAACTTGAAGAT
TTGAAAAAAAGAAATCAAAACTCTCAAATATCCACTGAGAAAGTGAATCAACTCCAGAGACAACTGGATG
AAACCAATGCTTTACTGCGAACAGAGTCTGATACTGCAGCCCGGTTAAGGAAAACCCAGGCAGAAAGTTC
AAAACAGATTCAGCAGCTGGAATCTAACAATAGAGATCTACAAGATAAAAACTGCCTGCTGGAGACTGCC
AAGTTAAAACTTGAAAAGGAATTTATCAATCTTCAGTCAGCTCTAGAATCTGAAAGGAGGGATCGAACCC
ATGGATCAGAGATAATTAATGATTTACAAGGTAGAATATGTGGCCTAGAAGAAGATTTAAAGAACGGCAA
AATCTTACTAGCGAAAGTAGAACTGGAGAAGAGACAACTTCAGGAGAGATTTACTGATTTGGAAAAGGAA
AAAAGCAACATGGAAATAGATATGACATACCAACTAAAAGTTATACAGCAGAGCCTAGAACAAGAAGAAG
CTGAACATAAGGCCACAAAGGCACGACTAGCAGATAAAAATAAGATCTATGAGTCCATCGAAGAAGCCAA
ATCAGAAGCCATGAAAGAAATGGAGAAGAAGCTCTTGGAGGAAAGAACTTTAAAACAGAAAGTGGAGAAC
CTATTGCTAGAAGCTGAGAAAAGATGTTCTCTATTAGACTGTGACCTCAAACAGTCACAGCAGAAAATAA
ATGAGCTCCTTAAACAGAAAGATGTGCTAAATGAGGATGTTAGAAACCTGACATTAAAAATAGAGCAAGA
AACTCAGAAGCGCTGCCTTACACAAAATGACCTGAAGATGCAAACACAACAGGTTAACACACTAAAAATG
TCAGAAAAGCAGTTAAAGCAAGAAAATAACCATCTCATGGAAATGAAAATGAACTTGGAAAAACAAAATG
CTGAACTTCGAAAAGAACGTCAGGATGCAGATGGGCAAATGAAAGAGCTCCAGGATCAGCTCGAAGCAGA
ACAGTATTTCTCAACCCTTTATAAAACACAAGTTAGGGAGCTTAAAGAAGAATGTGAAGAAAAGACCAAA
CTTGGTAAAGAATTGCAGCAGAAGAAACAGGAATTACAGGATGAACGGGACTCTTTGGCTGCCCAACTGG
AGATCACCTTGACCAAAGCAGATTCTGAGCAACTGGCTCGTTCAATTGCTGAAGAACAATATTCTGATTT
GGAAAAAGAGAAGATCATGAAAGAGCTGGAGATCAAAGAGATGATGGCTAGACACAAACAGGAACTTACG
GAAAAAGATGCTACAATTGCTTCTCTTGAGGAAACTAATAGGACACTAACTAGTGATGTTGCCAATCTTG
CAAATGAGAAAGAAGAATTAAATAACAAATTGAAAGATGTTCAAGAGCAACTGTCAAGATTGAAAGATGA
AGAAATAAGCGCAGCAGCTATTAAAGCACAGTTTGAGAAGCAGCTATTAACAGAAAGAACACTCAAAACT
CAAGCTGTGAATAAGTTGGCTGAGATCATGAATCGAAAAGAACCTGTCAAGCGTGGTAATGACACAGATG
TGCGGAGAAAAGAGAAGGAGAATAGAAAGCTACATATGGAGCTTAAATCTGAACGTGAGAAATTGACCCA
GCAGATGATCAAGTATCAGAAAGAACTGAATGAAATGCAGGCACAAATAGCTGAAGAGAGCCAGATTCGA
ATTGAACTGCAGATGACATTGGACAGTAAAGACAGTGACATTGAGCAGCTGCGGTCACAACTCCAAGCCT
TGCATATTGGTCTGGATAGTTCCAGTATAGGCAGTGGACCAGGGGATGCTGAGGCAGATGATGGGTTTCC
AGAATCAAGATTAGAAGGATGGCTTTCATTGCCTGTACGAAACAACACTAAGAAATTTGGATGGGTTAAA
AAGTATGTGATTGTAAGCAGTAAGAAGATTCTTTTCTATGACAGTGAACAAGATAAAGAACAATCCAATC
CTTACATGGTTTTAGATATAGACAAGTTATTTCATGTCCGACCAGTTACACAGACAGATGTGTATAGAGC
AGATGCTAAAGAAATTCCAAGGATATTCCAGATTCTGTATGCCAATGAAGGAGAAAGTAAGAAGGAACAA
GAATTTCCAGTGGAGCCAGTTGGAGAAAAATCTAATTATATTTGCCACAAGGGACATGAGTTTATTCCTA
CTCTTTATCATTTCCCAACCAACTGTGAGGCTTGTATGAAGCCCCTGTGGCACATGTTTAAGCCTCCTCC
TGCTTTGGAGTGCCGCCGTTGCCATATTAAGTGTCATAAAGATCATATGGACAAAAAGGAGGAGATTATA
GCACCTTGCAAAGTATATTATGATATTTCAACGGCAAAGAATCTGTTATTACTAGCAAATTCTACAGAAG
AGCAGCAGAAGTGGGTTAGTCGGTTGGTGAAAAAGATACCTAAAAAGCCCCCAGCTCCAGACCCTTTTGC
CCGATCATCTCCTAGAACTTCAATGAAGATACAGCAAAACCAGTCTATTAGACGGCCAAGTCGACAGCTT
GCCCCAAACAAACCTAGCTAACTCGAGTCTAGAGGGCCCGTTTAAACCCGCTGATCAGCCTCGACTGTGC
CTTCTAGTTGCCAGCCATCTGTTGTTTGCCCCTCCCCCGTGCCTTCCTTGACCCTGGAAGGTGCCACTCC
CACTGTCCTTTCCTAATAAAATGAGGAAATTGCATCGCATTGTCTGAGTAGGTGTCATTCTATTCTGGGG
GGTGGGGTGGGGCAGGACAGCAAGGGGGAGGATTGGGAAGACAATAGCAGGCATGCTGGGGATGCGGTGG
GCTCTATGGCTTCTGAGGCGGAAAGAACCAGCTGGGGCTCTAGGGGGTATCCCC
[124 nt withheld, positions 8805-8928]
C
[91 nt withheld, positions 8930-9020]
A
[49 nt withheld, positions 9022-9070]
CCTTTGACGTTGGAGTCCACGTTCTTT
[37 nt withheld, positions 9098-9134]
ACCCTATCTCGGTCTATTCTTTTGATTTATAAGGGATTTTGCCGATTTCGGCCTATTGGTTAAAAAATGA
GCTGATTTAACAAAAATTTAACGCGAATTAATTCTGTGGAATGTGTGTCAGTTAGGGTGTGGAAAGTCCC
CAGGCTCCCCAGCAGGCAGAAGTATGCAAAGCATGCATCTCAATTAGTCAGCAACCAGGTGTGGAAAGTC
CCCAGGCTCCCCAGCAGGCAGAAGTATGCAAAGCATGCATCTCAATTAGTCAGCAACCATAGTCCCGCCC
CTAACTCCGCCCATCCCGCCCCTAACTCCGCCCAGTTCCGCCCATTCTCCGCCCCATGGCTGACTAATTT
TTTTTATTTATGCAGAGGCCGAGGCCGCCTCTGCCTCTGAGCTATTCCAGAAGTAGTGAGGAGGCTTTTT
TGGAGGCCTAGGCTTTTGCAAAAAGCTCCCAACCATGACCGAGTACAAGCCCACGGTGCGCCTCGCCACC
CGCGACGACGTCCCCAGGGCCGTACGCACCCTCGCCGCCGCGTTCGCCGACTACCCCGCCACGCGCCACA
CCGTCGATCCGGACCGCCACATCGAGCGGGTCACCGAGCTGCAAGAACTCTTCCTCACGCGCGTCGGGCT
CGACATCGGCAAGGTGTGGGTCGCGGACGACGGCGCCGCGGTGGCGGTCTGGACCACGCCGGAGAGCGTC
GAAGCGGGGGCGGTGTTCGCCGAGATCGGCCCGCGCATGGCCGAGTTGAGCGGTTCCCGGCTGGCCGCGC
AGCAACAGATGGAAGGCCTCCTGGCGCCGCACCGGCCCAAGGAGCCCGCGTGGTTCCTGGCCACCGTCGG
CGTCTCGCCCGA
